Addgene plasmid #121862: JT601: pMVP/SB/mCherry-DEST
Purpose: (Empty Backbone) pMVP destination vector, empty Sleeping Beauty transposon vector backbone w/ mCherry selection cassette
Depositing lab: Christopher Newgard. Depositing organization: Duke University. Publication: Creation of versatile cloning platforms for transgene expression and dCas9-based epigenome editing. Haldeman JM, Conway AE, Arlotto ME, Slentz DH, Muoio DM, Becker TC, Newgard CB. Nucleic Acids Res. 2018 Dec 27. pii: 5264291. doi: 10.1093/nar/gky1286. PubMed 30590691.
Backbone
  Vector backbone: JN607
  Backbone manufacturer: Newgard Lab
  Backbone size (bp): 4575
  Vector type: Mammalian Expression ; Sleeping Beauty Transposon, pMVP Gateway Destination Vector
  Selectable markers: mCherry
Growth in bacteria
  Bacterial resistance: Chloramphenicol and Ampicillin, 25 & 100 μg/mL
  Growth temperature: 37°C
  Growth strain: ccdB Survival
  Copy number: High Copy
Gene/Insert
  Gene/Insert name: Gateway selection cassette (ccdb gene + Chlor resistance gene)
  Species: Synthetic
  Insert size (bp): 1455
  Cloning method: Gibson Cloning
Terms and licenses: Academic/Nonprofit Terms; Industry Terms: Not Available to Industry
Depositor comments: Sleeping Beauty ITR sequences derived from Addgene #26559
How to cite: JT601: pMVP/SB/mCherry-DEST was a gift from Christopher Newgard (Addgene plasmid # 121862 ; http://n2t.net/addgene:121862 ; RRID:Addgene_121862)
