[The description below was written by a language model from this plasmid's Addgene catalogue record and pLannotate feature annotations shown in this document.]
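Description:
JT601: pMVP/SB/mCherry-DEST is an empty Gateway destination vector from the pMVP modular cloning platform, built on the JN607 backbone as a Sleeping Beauty transposon plasmid for mammalian expression. It replicates in E. coli from a high-copy ColE1/pUC-type origin and carries a β-lactamase gene for ampicillin resistance. Only fragments of an f1 origin, lacZα and pBluescript polylinker remain from the parental backbone. Because the plasmid contains an active ccdB toxin gene, it is maintained in a ccdB-tolerant strain under combined ampicillin and chloramphenicol selection.

The insert is the standard Gateway selection cassette, introduced by Gibson assembly: attR1 and attR2 sites flank a chloramphenicol acetyltransferase gene and ccdB (with a partial ccdA). In an LR recombination, entry-clone modules replace this cassette, and loss of ccdB counterselects against unrecombined vector in ordinary strains. No mammalian promoter is annotated upstream of attR1, so the expression elements for the cargo are presumably supplied by the incoming pMVP entry modules, although the record does not say this.

Downstream of attR2 sits the marker unit, with an SV40 enhancer/early promoter followed by a bacterial EM7 promoter, the mCherry coding sequence and an HSV TK polyadenylation signal. This allows red fluorescence to be used to identify or sort cells carrying the transposon.

The record states that the Sleeping Beauty inverted terminal repeats were derived from another deposited plasmid. The automated feature table does not annotate them, however, so their exact positions cannot be read from it. They would be expected to bracket the Gateway and mCherry cassettes so that both are mobilised into the genome when Sleeping Beauty transposase is supplied. The vector is typically used for stable, non-viral genomic integration of transgenes assembled with the pMVP system.
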