Features (pLannotate 1.2.2; 21 found; start..end, strand, type, name):
     24..128     +  promoter       AmpR promoter: bla
    129..989     +  CDS            AmpR: β-lactamase; bla; confers resistance to ampicillin, carbenicillin, and related antibiotics
   1160..1748    +  rep_origin     ori: high-copy-number ColE1/pMB1/pBR322/pUC origin of replication
   1925..1942    -  CDS            lacZα (fragment): LacZα fragment of β-galactosidase; lacZ fragment
   1943..1978    +  misc_feature   MCS (fragment): pBluescript multiple cloning site
   2220..2241    +  misc_feature   MCS (fragment): pBluescript multiple cloning site
   2241..2365    +  protein_bind   attR1: mutant version of attR; recombination site for the Gateway® LR reaction LR Clonase™
   2390..2420    +  promoter       lac UV5 promoter: E. coli lac promoter with an "up" mutation
   2444..2473    +  promoter       cat promoter (fragment): promoter of the E. coli cat gene encoding chloramphenicol acetyltransferase
   2474..3133    +  CDS            CmR: chloramphenicol acetyltransferase; cat; confers resistance to chloramphenicol
   3312..3470    +  CDS            ccdA (fragment): CCDA_ECO57 - Also known as H, letA. Experimental evidence at protein level: Swiss-Prot protein existence level 1. Antitoxin component of a type II toxin-antitoxin (TA) system which inhibits the post-segregational killing (PSK) of plasmid-free cells, also referred to as a plasmid addiction system. Binds to and blocks the activity of CcdB; will also remove bound CcdB protein from the CcdB-GyrA complex by forming a CcdA-CcdB complex, a process termed rejuvenation. Functions as a transcriptional corepressor for the ccdAB operon, repression also requires CcdB (By similarity). From Escherichia coli
   3475..3777    +  CDS            ccdB: CCDB_ECOLI - Also known as G, letB, letD. Experimental evidence at protein level: Swiss-Prot protein existence level 1. Toxic component of a type II toxin-antitoxin (TA) system, functioning in plasmid maintainence. Responsible for the post- segregational killing (PSK) of plasmid-free cells, also referred to as a plasmid addiction system. Half-life of over 2 hours. Cell killing by CcdB is accompanied by filamentation, defects in chromosome and plasmid segregation, defects in cell division, formation of anucleate cells, decreased DNA synthesis and plasmid loss. Interferes with the activity of DN
   3821..3945    -  protein_bind   attR2: mutant version of attR; recombination site for the Gateway® LR reaction LR Clonase™
   3946..3977    +  misc_feature   MCS (fragment): pBluescript multiple cloning site
   3997..4313    +  promoter       SV40 promoter: SV40 enhancer and early promoter
   4361..4408    +  promoter       EM7 promoter: synthetic bacterial promoter&nbsp
   4427..5134    +  CDS            mCherry: mCherry is a basic (constitutively fluorescent) red fluorescent protein published in 2004, derived from Discosoma sp.. It is reported to be a very rapidly-maturing monomer with low acid sensitivity.
   5223..5271    +  polyA_signal   HSV TK poly(A) signal: herpes simplex virus thymidine kinase polyadenylation signal (Cole and Stacy, 1985)
   5362..5378    -  polyA_signal   bGH poly(A) signal (fragment): bovine growth hormone polyadenylation signal
   5447..5509    -  rep_origin     f1 ori (fragment) (sequence partly withheld): f1 bacteriophage origin of replication; arrow indicates direction of (+) strand synthesis
   5756..6027    -  rep_origin     f1 ori (fragment) (sequence partly withheld): f1 bacteriophage origin of replication; arrow indicates direction of (+) strand synthesis
>Addgene plasmid #121862 | JT601: pMVP/SB/mCherry-DEST | addgene full sequence | sequence record 237487 | Addgene NGS Result
GTGGCACTTTTCGGGGAAATGTGCGCGGAACCCCTATTTGTTTATTTTTCTAAATACATTCAAATATGTA
TCCGCTCATGAGACAATAACCCTGATAAATGCTTCAATAATATTGAAAAAGGAAGAGTATGAGTATTCAA
CATTTCCGTGTCGCCCTTATTCCCTTTTTTGCGGCATTTTGCCTTCCTGTTTTTGCTCACCCAGAAACGC
TGGTGAAAGTAAAAGATGCTGAAGATCAGTTGGGTGCACGAGTGGGTTACATCGAACTGGATCTCAACAG
CGGTAAGATCCTTGAGAGTTTTCGCCCCGAAGAACGTTTTCCAATGATGAGCACTTTTAAAGTTCTGCTA
TGTGGCGCGGTATTATCCCGTATTGACGCCGGGCAAGAGCAACTCGGTCGCCGCATACACTATTCTCAGA
ATGACTTGGTTGAGTACTCACCAGTCACAGAAAAGCATCTTACGGATGGCATGACAGTAAGAGAATTATG
CAGTGCTGCCATAACCATGAGTGATAACACTGCGGCCAACTTACTTCTGACAACGATCGGAGGACCGAAG
GAGCTAACCGCTTTTTTGCACAACATGGGGGATCATGTAACTCGCCTTGATCGTTGGGAACCGGAGCTGA
ATGAAGCCATACCAAACGACGAGCGTGACACCACGATGCCTGTAGCAATGGCAACAACGTTGCGCAAACT
ATTAACTGGCGAACTACTTACTCTAGCTTCCCGGCAACAATTAATAGACTGGATGGAGGCGGATAAAGTT
GCAGGACCACTTCTGCGCTCGGCCCTTCCGGCTGGCTGGTTTATTGCTGATAAATCTGGAGCCGGTGAGC
GTGGGTCTCGCGGTATCATTGCAGCACTGGGGCCAGATGGTAAGCCCTCCCGTATCGTAGTTATCTACAC
GACGGGGAGTCAGGCAACTATGGATGAACGAAATAGACAGATCGCTGAGATAGGTGCCTCACTGATTAAG
CATTGGTAACTGTCAGACCAAGTTTACTCATATATACTTTAGATTGATTTAAAACTTCATTTTTAATTTA
AAAGGATCTAGGTGAAGATCCTTTTTGATAATCTCATGACCAAAATCCCTTAACGTGAGTTTTCGTTCCA
CTGAGCGTCAGACCCCGTAGAAAAGATCAAAGGATCTTCTTGAGATCCTTTTTTTCTGCGCGTAATCTGC
TGCTTGCAAACAAAAAAACCACCGCTACCAGCGGTGGTTTGTTTGCCGGATCAAGAGCTACCAACTCTTT
TTCCGAAGGTAACTGGCTTCAGCAGAGCGCAGATACCAAATACTGTTCTTCTAGTGTAGCCGTAGTTAGG
CCACCACTTCAAGAACTCTGTAGCACCGCCTACATACCTCGCTCTGCTAATCCTGTTACCAGTGGCTGCT
GCCAGTGGCGATAAGTCGTGTCTTACCGGGTTGGACTCAAGACGATAGTTACCGGATAAGGCGCAGCGGT
CGGGCTGAACGGGGGGTTCGTGCACACAGCCCAGCTTGGAGCGAACGACCTACACCGAACTGAGATACCT
ACAGCGTGAGCTATGAGAAAGCGCCACGCTTCCCGAAGGGAGAAAGGCGGACAGGTATCCGGTAAGCGGC
AGGGTCGGAACAGGAGAGCGCACGAGGGAGCTTCCAGGGGGAAACGCCTGGTATCTTTATAGTCCTGTCG
GGTTTCGCCACCTCTGACTTGAGCGTCGATTTTTGTGATGCTCGTCAGGGGGGCGGAGCCTATGGAAAAA
CGCCAGCAACGCGGCCTTTTTACGGTTCCTGGCCTTTTGCTGGCCTTTTGCTCACATGTTCTTTCCTGCG
TTATCCCCTGATTCTGTGGATAACCGTATTACCGCCTTTGAGTGAGCTGATACCGCTCGCCGCAGCCGAA
CGACCGAGCGCAGCGAGTCAGTGAGCGAGGAAGCTGTAAAACGACGGCCAGTAGCTCCACCGCGGTGGCG
GCCGCTCTAGAACTAGTGTACACCCTATACAGTTGAAGTCGGAAGTTTACATACACTTAAGTTGGAGTCA
TTAAAACTCGTTTTTCAACTACTCCACAAATTTCTTGTTAACAAACAATAGTTTTGGCAAGTCAGTTAGG
ACATCTACTTTGTGCATGACACAAGTCATTTTTCCAACAATTGTTTACAGACAGATTATTTCACTTATAA
TTCACTGTATCACAATTCCAGTGGGTCAGAAGTTTACATACACTAAGTTGGGCTGCAGGAATTCGATATC
ACAAGTTTGTACAAAAAAGCTGAACGAGAAACGTAAAATGATATAAATATCAATATATTAAATTAGATTT
TGCATAAAAAACAGACTACATAATACTGTAAAACACAACATATCCAGTCACTATGGCGGCCGCATTAGGC
ACCCCAGGCTTTACACTTTATGCTTCCGGCTCGTATAATGTGTGGATTTTGAGTTAGGATCCGTCGAGAT
TTTCAGGAGCTAAGGAAGCTAAAATGGAGAAAAAAATCACTGGATATACCACCGTTGATATATCCCAATG
GCATCGTAAAGAACATTTTGAGGCATTTCAGTCAGTTGCTCAATGTACCTATAACCAGACCGTTCAGCTG
GATATTACGGCCTTTTTAAAGACCGTAAAGAAAAATAAGCACAAGTTTTATCCGGCCTTTATTCACATTC
TTGCCCGCCTGATGAATGCTCATCCGGAATTCCGTATGGCAATGAAAGACGGTGAGCTGGTGATATGGGA
TAGTGTTCACCCTTGTTACACCGTTTTCCATGAGCAAACTGAAACGTTTTCATCGCTCTGGAGTGAATAC
CACGACGATTTCCGGCAGTTTCTACACATATATTCGCAAGATGTGGCGTGTTACGGTGAAAACCTGGCCT
ATTTCCCTAAAGGGTTTATTGAGAATATGTTTTTCGTCTCAGCCAATCCCTGGGTGAGTTTCACCAGTTT
TGATTTAAACGTGGCCAATATGGACAACTTCTTCGCCCCCGTTTTCACCATGGGCAAATATTATACGCAA
GGCGACAAGGTGCTGATGCCGCTGGCGATTCAGGTTCATCATGCCGTTTGTGATGGCTTCCATGTCGGCA
GAATGCTTAATGAATTACAACAGTACTGCGATGAGTGGCAGGGCGGGGCGTAAACGCGTGGATCCGGCTT
ACTAAAAGCCAGATAACAGTATGCGTATTTGCGCGCTGATTTTTGCGGTATAAGAATATATACTGATATG
TATACCCGAAGTATGTCAAAAAGAGGTATGCTATGAAGCAGCGTATTACAGTGACAGTTGACAGCGACAG
CTATCAGTTGCTCAAGGCATATATGATGTCAATATCTCCGGTCTGGTAAGCACAACCATGCAGAATGAAG
CCCGTCGTCTGCGTGCCGAACGCTGGAAAGCGGAAAATCAGGAAGGGATGGCTGAGGTCGCCCGGTTTAT
TGAAATGAACGGCTCTTTTGCTGACGAGAACAGGGGCTGGTGAAATGCAGTTTAAGGTTTACACCTATAA
AAGAGAGAGCCGTTATCGTCTGTTTGTGGATGTACAGAGTGATATTATTGACACGCCCGGGCGACGGATG
GTGATCCCCCTGGCCAGTGCACGTCTGCTGTCAGATAAAGTCTCCCGTGAACTTTACCCGGTGGTGCATA
TCGGGGATGAAAGCTGGCGCATGATGACCACCGATATGGCCAGTGTGCCGGTCTCCGTTATCGGGGAAGA
AGTGGCTGATCTCAGCCACCGCGAAAATGACATCAAAAACGCCATTAACCTGATGTTCTGGGGAATATAA
ATGTCAGGCTCCCTTATACACAGCCAGTCTGCAGGTCGACCATAGTGACTGGATATGTTGTGTTTTACAG
TATTATGTAGTCTGTTTTTTATGCAAAATCTAATTTAATATATTGATATTTATATCATTTTACGTTTCTC
GTTCAGCTTTCTTGTACAAAGTGGTGATATCAAGCTTATCGATACCGTCGACCTCGACATGGTCATAGCT
GTTGACGGTGTGGAAAGTCCCCAGGCTCCCCAGCAGGCAGAAGTATGCAAAGCATGCATCTCAATTAGTC
AGCAACCAGGTGTGGAAAGTCCCCAGGCTCCCCAGCAGGCAGAAGTATGCAAAGCATGCATCTCAATTAG
TCAGCAACCATAGTCCCGCCCCTAACTCCGCCCATCCCGCCCCTAACTCCGCCCAGTTCCGCCCATTCTC
CGCCCCATGGCTGACTAATTTTTTTTATTTATGCAGAGGCCGAGGCCGCCTCTGCCTCTGAGCTATTCCA
GAAGTAGTGAGGAGGCTTTTTTGGAGGCCTAGGCTTTTGCAAAAAGCTCCCGGGAGCTTGTATACCCATT
TTCGGATCTGATCAGCACGTGTTGACAATTAATCATCGGCATAGTATATCGGCATAGTATAATACGACAA
GGTGAGGAACTAAACCATGGTGAGCAAGGGCGAGGAGGATAACATGGCCATCATCAAGGAGTTCATGCGC
TTCAAGGTGCACATGGAGGGCTCCGTGAACGGCCACGAGTTCGAGATCGAGGGCGAGGGCGAGGGCCGCC
CCTACGAGGGCACCCAGACCGCCAAGCTGAAGGTGACCAAGGGTGGCCCCCTGCCCTTCGCCTGGGACAT
CCTGTCCCCTCAGTTCATGTACGGCTCCAAGGCCTACGTGAAGCACCCCGCCGACATCCCCGACTACTTG
AAGCTGTCCTTCCCCGAGGGCTTCAAGTGGGAGCGCGTGATGAACTTCGAGGACGGCGGCGTGGTGACCG
TGACCCAGGACTCCTCCCTGCAGGACGGCGAGTTCATCTACAAGGTGAAGCTGCGCGGCACCAACTTCCC
CTCCGACGGCCCCGTAATGCAGAAGAAGACCATGGGCTGGGAGGCCTCCTCCGAGCGGATGTACCCCGAG
GACGGCGCCCTGAAGGGCGAGATCAAGCAGAGGCTGAAGCTGAAGGACGGCGGCCACTACGACGCTGAGG
TCAAGACCACCTACAAGGCCAAGAAGCCCGTGCAGCTGCCCGGCGCCTACAACGTCAACATCAAGTTGGA
CATCACCTCCCACAACGAGGACTACACCATCGTGGAACAGTACGAACGCGCCGAGGGCCGCCACTCCACC
GGCGGCATGGACGAGCTGTACAAGTAAACCGTACCGGTTAGTAATGAGTTTAAACGGGGGAGGCTAACTG
AAACACGGAAGGAGACAATACCGGAAGGAACCCGCGCTATGACGGCAATAAAAAGACAGAATAAAACGCA
CGGGTGTTGGGTCGTTTGTTCATAAACGCGGGGTTCGGTCCCAGGGCTGGCACTCTGTCGATACCCCACC
GAGACCCCATTGGGGCCAATACGCCCGCGTTTCTTCCTTTTCCCCACCCCACCCCCCAAGTTCGGGTGAA
GGCCCAGGGCTCGCAGCCAACGTCGGGGCGGCAGGCCCTGCCATAGCAGATCCGGTTAAATCAAAAGAAT
AGACCGAGATAGGGT
[34 nt withheld, positions 5476-5509]
GTACATTGAGTGTATGTAAACTTCTGACCCACTGGGAATGTGATGAAAGAAATAAAAGCTGAAATGAATC
ATTCTCTCTACTATTATTCTGATATTTCACATTCTTAAAATAAAGTGGTGATCCTAACTGACCTAAGACA
GGGAATTTTTACTAGGATTAAATGTCAGGAATTGTGAAAAAGTGAGTTTAAATGTATTTGGCTAAGGTGT
ATGTAAACTTCCGACTTCAACTGTATAGGGATTGTACAAAGG
[49 nt withheld, positions 5762-5810]
T
[91 nt withheld, positions 5812-5902]
G
[124 nt withheld, positions 5904-6027]
CAG
